>Addgene plasmid #27195 | fox1 (a2bp1l)_R (OZ520) | addgene partial sequence | sequence record 33614 | 27195 with OK.61 (5' GGGTAGTACGATGACGGAACCTGTC 3')
ACATTGTGCAAAGGCCCTGAGAAAAATCCAAGCTTTGGCGGCCGCTGACTACAAAGACGATGATGACAAA
TCTAGACCCGGGGAGCGCCCCTTCCAGTGTCGCATTTGCATGCGGAACTTTTCGAGCCCGAGCAAGCTTG
CCCGCCATACCCGTACTCATACCGGTGAAAAACCGTTTCAGTGTCGGATCTGTATGCGGAATTTCTCCCG
GCCCGACAACTTGGTGCGGCATCTACGTACGCACACCGGCGAGAAGCCATTCCAATGCCGAATATGCATG
CGCAACTTCAGTGTGACCAACAGCCTGACCCGGCACCTAAAAACCCACCTGAGGGGATCCTCTGCACAGT
AGTAACTAGAGACTAGAAAAAGGCCGACAAGTCCCGCTCCGCTGAAGATCCTGGCGTAATAGCGAAGAGG
CCCGCACCGATCGCCCTTCCCAACAGTTGCGCAGCCTGAATGGCGAATGGG
[124 nt withheld, positions 472-595]
C
[91 nt withheld, positions 597-687]
A
[49 nt withheld, positions 689-737]
CCTTTGACGTTGGAGTCCACGTTCTTT
[37 nt withheld, positions 765-801]
ACCCTATCTCGGTCTATTCTTTTGATTTAT
