[The description below was written by a language model from this plasmid's Addgene catalogue record.]
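Description:
fox1 (a2bp1l)_R (OZ520) is a low-copy, kanamycin-selected bacterial plasmid built on the MG414 backbone (about 5.5 kb without insert) and catalogued as a zebrafish targeting reagent. It carries a roughly 270 bp insert encoding an engineered zinc finger array, placed between XbaI and BamHI sites that both remain intact so the array can be excised again. The plasmid has to be maintained in a strain that supplies the lacIq allele of the lac repressor, which suggests lac-regulated expression, although the record does not state the promoter, the origin of replication or any fusion partner.

The array was generated through the OPEN (oligomerized pool engineering) selection approach and recognises one nine-base-pair half-site, the "right" half, of a target within the zebrafish gene rbfox1l (also called fox1 or a2bp1l), an RNA-binding fox-1 homolog. The plasmid does not contain any of the rbfox1l sequence itself; it only encodes the DNA-binding protein directed against it. In a bacterial two-hybrid assay the array gave about eight-fold activation on its half-site, but it had not been tested as a nuclease for its ability to induce mutations at the intended locus.

As supplied, the construct is a source of the zinc finger coding segment, not a finished nuclease. To be used, the insert must be subcloned into a zinc finger nuclease expression vector to create a FokI fusion. That fusion is then paired with the one made from the complementary left-half array (OZ519), so that the two form a nuclease pair able to introduce targeted mutations into rbfox1l in zebrafish.
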