Addgene plasmid #27195: fox1 (a2bp1l)_R (OZ520)
Depositing lab: Keith Joung. Depositing organization: Massachusetts General Hospital. Publication: Rapid "open-source" engineering of customized zinc-finger nucleases for highly efficient gene modification. Maeder ML, Thibodeau-Beganny S, Osiak A, Wright DA, Anthony RM, Eichtinger M, Jiang T, Foley JE, Winfrey RJ, Townsend JA, Unger-Wallace E, Sander JD, Muller-Lerch F, Fu F, Pearlberg J, Goebel C, Dassie JP, Pruett-Miller SM, Porteus MH, Sgroi DC, Iafrate AJ, Dobbs D, McCray PB, Cathomen T, Voytas DF, Joung JK. Mol Cell. 2008 Jul 25. 31(2):294-301. 10.1016/j.molcel.2008.06.016 PubMed 18657511.
Backbone
  Vector backbone: MG414
  Backbone size w/o insert (bp): 5493
  Vector type: Zebrafish Targeting
Growth in bacteria
  Bacterial resistance: Kanamycin, 50 μg/mL
  Growth temperature: 37°C
  Growth strain: XL1 Blue
  Growth instructions: Requires a bacterial strain such as XL1 Blue, that expresses the lacIq allele of lac repressor
  Copy number: Low Copy
Gene/Insert
  Gene/Insert name: Zinc finger array targeting fox1 (a2bp1l) (alt names: RNA binding protein, fox-1 homolog (C. elegans) 1-like; OZ520; rbfox1l)
  Species: D. rerio (zebrafish)
  Insert size (bp): 270
  GenBank ID: ENSDARG00000021184
  Entrez Gene: rbfox1l (a.k.a. Fox-1, a2bp1l, fox1l, hm:zeh0082)
  Cloning method: Restriction Enzyme; 5′ cloning site XbaI (not destroyed); 3′ cloning site BamHI (not destroyed)
  Sequencing primers: 5′ OK.61 GGGTAGTACGATGACGGAACCTGTC
Terms and licenses: Academic/Nonprofit Terms; Industry Terms: Not Available to Industry
Depositor comments: This plasmid encodes a zinc finger array targeting half of a target sequence in the zebrafish gene fox1 (a2bp1l) (see below). Please note that this plasmid does NOT contain the fox1 (a2bp1l) sequence. Users must order the complementary plasmid fox1 (a2bp1l)_L (OZ519) [Addgene plasmid 27194] in order to create a zinc finger nuclease (ZFN) pair to introduce targeted mutations into this specific zebrafish gene. Users will also need to clone the zinc finger (ZF) insert of this plasmid into a zinc finger nuclease (ZFN) vector to express a FOKI fusion product. Examples of possible ZFN expression vectors that can be used are: pST1374 (Addgene plasmid 13426), pMLM290 (Addgene plasmid 21872), pMLM292 (Addgene plasmid 21873), pMLM800 (Addgene plasmid 27202) and pMLM802 (Addgene plasmid 27203). This zinc finger array was tested for binding activity to the sequence 5'-GCTGAGGGC-3' in a bacterial two hybrid assay, and resulted in 8.09 fold activation. However, this array has not yet been tested for activity as a zinc finger nuclease (i.e. for its ability to induce mutations at the intended locus). Scientists using this zinc finger array in a publication should notify and acknowledge NIH grant number R01 GM088040 in the publication. Other Articles: "Oligomerized pool engineering (OPEN): an 'open-source' protocol for making customized zinc-finger arrays." Maeder ML et al. (Nat Protoc. 2009 Sept 17. 4(10):1471-1501. Pubmed ID: 19798082 "Targeted mutagenesis in zebrafish using customized zinc-finger nucleases." Foley JE et al. (Nat Protoc. 2009 Dec 3. 4(12):1855-1867. Pubmed ID: 20010934
How to cite: fox1 (a2bp1l)_R (OZ520) was a gift from Keith Joung (Addgene plasmid # 27195 ; http://n2t.net/addgene:27195 ; RRID:Addgene_27195)
